Addgene plasmid #55953: mPlum-CAF1-C-10
Purpose: Localization: Chromatin Assembly Factor 1, Excitation: 590, Emission: 649
Depositing lab: Michael Davidson. Depositing organization: Florida State University, Tallahassee.
Backbone
  Vector backbone: mPlum-C1
  Backbone size w/o insert (bp): 4750
  Vector type: Mammalian Expression
  Selectable markers: Neomycin (select with G418)
Growth in bacteria
  Bacterial resistance: Kanamycin, 50 μg/mL
  Growth temperature: 37°C
  Growth strain: DH5alpha
  Copy number: High Copy
Gene/Insert
  Gene/Insert name: CAF1 (alt name: NM_013733.3)
  Species: M. musculus (mouse)
  Entrez Gene: Chaf1a (a.k.a. AL023013, AL024058, CAF-1, Cac1p)
  Promoter: CMV
  Tag / fusion protein: mPlum (N terminal on backbone)
  Cloning method: Unknown
  Sequencing primers: 5′ CMV-F; 3′ SV40pA-R
Terms and licenses: Academic/Nonprofit Terms; Industry Terms: Not Available to Industry
Depositor comments: . Excitation = 590; Emission = 649
How to cite: mPlum-CAF1-C-10 was a gift from Michael Davidson (Addgene plasmid # 55953 ; http://n2t.net/addgene:55953 ; RRID:Addgene_55953)
