[The description below was written by a language model from this plasmid's Addgene catalogue record and pLannotate feature annotations shown in this document.]
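Description:
mPlum-CAF1-C-10 is a mammalian expression plasmid built on the mPlum-C1 backbone, a C1-style fluorescent protein fusion vector. It encodes the far-red fluorescent protein mPlum fused to the N terminus of mouse Chaf1a, the large subunit of chromatin assembly factor 1 (CAF-1). The sequenced plasmid is 7,395 nt. Expression of the fusion is driven by the human cytomegalovirus immediate early enhancer and promoter, with the mPlum coding sequence placed first. After a short linker region comes the Chaf1a open reading frame, and the transcript is terminated by the SV40 polyadenylation signal. The "C-10" in the name probably denotes the C1-type arrangement and a ten-residue linker, which would fit the 30 nt gap between the two annotated coding sequences, though the record does not explain it.

The plasmid replicates at high copy in E. coli from a ColE1/pUC-type origin and also carries an f1 origin. A single NeoR/KanR (Tn5 aminoglycoside phosphotransferase) cassette serves both hosts. The bacterial bla promoter drives it for kanamycin selection in E. coli, and the SV40 early promoter drives it for G418 selection of stably transfected mammalian cells, with the HSV TK polyadenylation signal downstream. The small annotated fragments (RSF ori, large T antigen, ble, bGH poly(A)) are most likely partial matches to backbone sequence rather than functional elements.

The construct serves as a localization marker. CAF-1 deposits newly synthesized histones H3 and H4 onto replicating and repaired DNA, so the fusion lets the protein be followed by fluorescence microscopy of transfected cells. mPlum is recorded with excitation at 590 nm and emission at 649 nm.
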