Features (pLannotate 1.2.2; 15 found; start..end, strand, type, name):
      1..24      +  rep_origin     RSF ori (fragment): Plasmids containing the RSF 1030 origin of replication can be propagated in E. coli cells that contain additional plasmids with compatible origins.
     92..395     +  enhancer       CMV enhancer: human cytomegalovirus immediate early enhancer
    396..599     +  promoter       CMV promoter: human cytomegalovirus (CMV) immediate early promoter
    644..1321    +  CDS            mPlum: mPlum is a basic (constitutively fluorescent) red fluorescent protein published in 2004, derived from Discosoma sp.. It has low acid sensitivity.
   1352..4081    +  CDS            Chaf1a: CAF1A_MOUSE - Also known as Caip150. Experimental evidence at protein level: Swiss-Prot protein existence level 1. Core component of the CAF-1 complex, a complex that is thought to mediate chromatin assembly in DNA replication and DNA repair. Assembles histone octamers onto replicating DNA in vitro. CAF-1 performs the first step of the nucleosome assembly process, bringing newly synthesized histones H3 and H4 to replicating DNA; histones H2A/H2B can bind to this chromatin precursor subsequent to DNA replication to complete the histone octamer. It may play a role in heterochromatin maintenance
   4107..4191    +  CDS            large T antigen (fragment): large T antigen from SV40 (simian virus 40)
   4214..4335    +  polyA_signal   SV40 poly(A) signal: SV40 polyadenylation signal
   4369..4797    -  rep_origin     f1 ori (sequence partly withheld): f1 bacteriophage origin of replication; arrow indicates direction of (+) strand synthesis
   4824..4928    +  promoter       AmpR promoter: bla
   4930..5287    +  promoter       SV40 promoter: SV40 enhancer and early promoter
   5322..6116    +  CDS            NeoR/KanR: aminoglycoside phosphotransferase from Tn5; aph(3')-II (or nptII); confers resistance to neomycin, kanamycin, and G418 (Geneticin®)
   6137..6289    +  CDS            ble (fragment): BLE_KLEPN - Experimental evidence at protein level: Swiss-Prot protein existence level 1. Binding protein with a strong affinity to the bleomycin family of antibiotics. Binds to CL990; an antimitotic-antibiotic compound. From Klebsiella pneumoniae.
   6348..6395    +  polyA_signal   HSV TK poly(A) signal: herpes simplex virus thymidine kinase polyadenylation signal (Cole and Stacy, 1985)
   6486..6502    -  polyA_signal   bGH poly(A) signal (fragment): bovine growth hormone polyadenylation signal
   6724..7312    +  rep_origin     ori: high-copy-number ColE1/pMB1/pBR322/pUC origin of replication
>Addgene plasmid #55953 | mPlum-CAF1-C-10 | addgene full sequence | sequence record 241001 | Addgene NGS Result
TTCTGTGGATAACCGTATTACCGCCATGCATTAGTTATTAATAGTAATCAATTACGGGGTCATTAGTTCA
TAGCCCATATATGGAGTTCCGCGTTACATAACTTACGGTAAATGGCCCGCCTGGCTGACCGCCCAACGAC
CCCCGCCCATTGACGTCAATAATGACGTATGTTCCCATAGTAACGCCAATAGGGACTTTCCATTGACGTC
AATGGGTGGAGTATTTACGGTAAACTGCCCACTTGGCAGTACATCAAGTGTATCATATGCCAAGTACGCC
CCCTATTGACGTCAATGACGGTAAATGGCCCGCCTGGCATTATGCCCAGTACATGACCTTATGGGACTTT
CCTACTTGGCAGTACATCTACGTATTAGTCATCGCTATTACCATGGTGATGCGGTTTTGGCAGTACATCA
ATGGGCGTGGATAGCGGTTTGACTCACGGGGATTTCCAAGTCTCCACCCCATTGACGTCAATGGGAGTTT
GTTTTGGCACCAAAATCAACGGGACTTTCCAAAATGTCGTAACAACTCCGCCCCATTGACGCAAATGGGC
GGTAGGCGTGTACGGTGGGAGGTCTATATAAGCAGAGCTGGTTTAGTGAACCGTCAGATCCGCTAGCGCT
ACCGGTGGCTACCATGGTGAGCAAGGGCGAGGAGGTCATCAAGGAGTTCATGCGCTTCAAGGAGCACATG
GAGGGCTCCGTGAACGGCCACGAGTTCGAGATCGAGGGCGAGGGCGAGGGCCGCCCCTACGAGGGCACCC
AGACCGCCAGGCTGAAGGTGACCAAGGGTGGCCCCCTGCCCTTCGCCTGGGACATCCTGTCCCCTCAGAT
CATGTACGGCTCCAAGGCCTACGTGAAGCACCCCGCCGACATCCCCGACTACTTGAAGCTGTCCTTCCCC
GAGGGCTTCAAGTGGGAGCGCGTGATGAACTTCGAGGACGGCGGCGTGGTGACCGTGACCCAGGACTCCT
CCCTGCAGGACGGCGAGTTCATCTACAAGGTGAAGGTGCGCGGCACCAACTTCCCCTCCGACGGCCCCGT
AATGCAGAAGAAGACCATGGGCTGGGAGGCCTCCTCCGAGCGGATGTACCCCGAGGACGGCGCCCTGAAG
GGCGAGATGAAGATGAGGCTGAGGCTGAAGGACGGCGGCCACTACGACGCCGAGGTCAAGACCACCTACA
TGGCCAAGAAGCCCGTGCAGCTGCCCGGCGCCTACAAGACCGACATCAAGCTGGACATCACCTCCCACAA
CGAGGACTACACCATCGTGGAACAGTACGAGCGCGCCGAGGGCCGCCACTCCACCGGCGCCTCCGGACTC
AGATCTGGCAGCGGTGGAGGCTTGGAGGAGCCGGAGGCCGCGACGCGGACAGCCGCGGCCGTGGATTGCA
AAGACAGACCCGGGTTCCCAGTGAAGAGGTTAATACAAGCCCGCTTGCCCTTCAAACGCCTGAACCTTGT
TCCCAAGGAGAAAGTTGAGGAAGACACATCACCAAAAGCAGCTGTGGAAAGCAAAGTCCCGGATCTACAA
TTGTCTTTGGGCACTTTTGAAAGCCAGTGTCACACAGGCTCTCACGTAGGCTTGAGTACAAAGTTGGTCG
GTGGCCAGGGCCCCATTGATAGCTTCTTGAGGGCAACAATCAAGCCAGTACCGAGTGTGGTCATTATCGA
CCTGACGGAGAACTGCAGTGACATTCCAGACAGCCCTGAGGGCCACAGTGAACTAAGTCCTGACACTGCT
GGTGTGGTCACCACAGTGGAAGGAGCTGCCAAGCAGCAGGAGCACTCTGCAGCAGAGCTGTGTCTCCTAG
AGACCCCTTCAGACATCACTTGTCACATGGAAGAGGAGCCTGGGAGTCCAGGAGACCCAAAGAGGACGGG
TGACTGTCAGGCTGGTTCACTACAGAGCTGTCCGGAGCTGACCCCAGGTTCTAGGACATGCCCCACCAAG
GAGTTATCAAGCTGGAGCAAGGCAGGGGATCTCCTATTTATAGAGAAAGTGCCTGTGGTGGTGCTAGAGG
ACATCCTGGCCACTAAGCCCTCCATTGCCTCTCTTCCCATGATGTCCCTGGATAGGAGTGTCACTTCAGA
GAGTGAAATACTGGAGTCCTGCCCCGAGGATGACTCCATACTGAGCCACTCCTCCACCAACTCCTCTTCT
CCAACCAGCTCTCCTGAGGGACCATCCACACCCCCAGAACATCGGGGTGGGAGAAGCTCCCCCTCCACCC
CAGCCTGCAGAGTTGCCAAGAACTTTGTCAAAGGCTCCACAGAGAAGGGCAGGAGCAAACTGCACAGAGA
TAGAGAACAGCAGAGGGAAGAGAAGGAAAAGCTGAGGGAAGAGATACGACGAGCCAAGGAGGAGGCACGG
AAGAAGAAGGAGGAGGAGAAGGAGCTGAAGGAAAAGGAGCGGAGGGAAAAGCGGGAGAAAGATGAGAAGG
AGAAGGCGGAGAAGCAGCGGCTAAAGGAGGAAAAACGCAAGGAGCGGCAGGAAGCTCTGGAGGCTAAACT
GGAGGAGAAGAGGAAGAAGGAGGAAGAGAAGCGGTTACGGGAGGAAGAGAAGCGGTTACGGGAAGAAGAG
AAGCGCATTAAGGCAGAAAAGGCAGAGATCACTCGATTCTTCCAGAAACCGAAGACTCCGCAGGCTCCCA
AGACCCTGGCCGGTTCCTGTGGTAAGTTTGCCCCCTTTGAAATCAAAGAACACATGGTGCTGGCTCCACG
GTGCCGAGCTGCCTTGGATCAAGACCTGTGCGATCAGCTGGACCAGCTCCTGCAGCAGCAGAGTGTGGCA
AGCACCTTCCTCAGTGACCTAAAAAGCCGGCTGCCCTTGAGATCGGGGCCCACCCGGGTCTGTGGCCATG
ACACAGACATCATGAACAGGGATGTGGTCATTGTGGAGAGCAGCAAGGTGGACGGTGTGTCTGAAAGGAA
GAAGTTTGGCCGCATGAAGCTTCTGCAGTTCTCAGAGAACCACCGGCCAGCATACTGGGGGACGTGGAAC
AAGAAGACAGCCATCATCCGCCCCCGGAACCCCTGGGCCCAGGACAAAGACCTTCTTGACTATGAGGTAG
ACAGTGACGATGAGTGGGAAGAGGAGGAACCTGGGGAGTCTTTGTCCCACAGTGAGGGGGATGAGGATGA
CGATGTGGGGGAAGATGAGGATGAGGACGATGGCTTCTTTGTGCCCCATGGGTACTTATCTGAAGATGAA
GGCGTGACTGAGGAGTGTGCAGACCCTGAGAACCACAAAGTACACCAGAAGCTGAAGGCCAAGGAGTGGG
ATGAGCTCCTAGCCAAGGGCAAGCGCTTTCGTGTGCTGCAGCCTGTGCACGTGGGATGTGTATGGGCATC
AGAGGCAGCCAACTGCACGAGTTCCGACTTGAAGCTGCTGCAGCAGTTCACTGCATGCCTGCTGGATGTG
GCATCCCCTGATGAGCCAGAACCCGGGGCCTCCAGGAGGGAAAAGAGGGACCAGCATATCCTGGCCCAGT
TGCTTCCGCTGCTACATGGCAATGTGAATGGGAGCAAGGTGATCATCCATGAATTCCAGGAGCAATGCCG
CAGGGGCCTGCTGACCCTTCCAAGTCCCACCCCACACCTGCAGATGCCCAACTTGGAGGATGCTGTTGCT
GTGCCATCCAAGGCCAGGCTGAAGCGCCTTATCTCTGAGAACTCTGCCTATGAGAAGCGGCCCAACTTCC
GTATGTGCTGGTATGTGCACCCAGAGGTGCTCAAGAGCTTTGGCCAGGAGTGCCTGCCAGTGCCCTGCCA
GTGGACCTACATCACCACCATGCCCTCAGCACCCAGGGAAGACAGTGGCAGTGCTTCTACTGAGGGGCCT
GGCCAGAGCACACCTATGCTACTCAAGCGGAAGCCAGCGGCCACCATGTGCATCACGCAGTTTATGAAGA
AGCGGCGCTATGATGGACAGGTTGGGTCTGGGGACATGGATGGCTTCCAGGCAGACACAGAAGAGGATGA
AGAGGATGACACAGACTGTATGATCATAGATGTGCCAGATGTTGGGAGTGACGTGTCAGAAGCTCCCATA
CCTGCTCCCACACTTTGCAAGTGAGGATCCACCGGATCTAGATAACTGATCATAATCAGCCATACCACAT
TTGTAGAGGTTTTACTTGCTTTAAAAAACCTCCCACACCTCCCCCTGAACCTGAAACATAAAATGAATGC
AATTGTTGTTGTTAACTTGTTTATTGCAGCTTATAATGGTTACAAATAAAGCAATAGCATCACAAATTTC
ACAAATAAAGCATTTTTTTCACTGCATTCTAGTTGTGGTTTGTCCAAACTCATCAATGTATCTTAACGCG
TAAATTGTAAGCGTTAATATTTTGTTAAAATTCGCGTTAAATTTTTGTTAAATCAGCTCATTTTTTAACC
AATAGGCCGAAATCGGCAAAATCCCTTATAAATCAAAAGAATAGACCGAGATAGGGT
[37 nt withheld, positions 4468-4504]
AAAGAACGTGGACTCCAACGTCAAAGG
[49 nt withheld, positions 4532-4580]
T
[91 nt withheld, positions 4582-4672]
G
[124 nt withheld, positions 4674-4797]
CAGGTGGCACTTTTCGGGGAAATGTGCGCGGAACCCCTATTTGTTTATTTTTCTAAATACATTCAAATAT
GTATCCGCTCATGAGACAATAACCCTGATAAATGCTTCAATAATATTGAAAAAGGAAGAGTCCTGAGGCG
GAAAGAACCAGCTGTGGAATGTGTGTCAGTTAGGGTGTGGAAAGTCCCCAGGCTCCCCAGCAGGCAGAAG
TATGCAAAGCATGCATCTCAATTAGTCAGCAACCAGGTGTGGAAAGTCCCCAGGCTCCCCAGCAGGCAGA
AGTATGCAAAGCATGCATCTCAATTAGTCAGCAACCATAGTCCCGCCCCTAACTCCGCCCATCCCGCCCC
TAACTCCGCCCAGTTCCGCCCATTCTCCGCCCCATGGCTGACTAATTTTTTTTATTTATGCAGAGGCCGA
GGCCGCCTCGGCCTCTGAGCTATTCCAGAAGTAGTGAGGAGGCTTTTTTGGAGGCCTAGGCTTTTGCAAA
GATCGATCAAGAGACAGGATGAGGATCGTTTCGCATGATTGAACAAGATGGATTGCACGCAGGTTCTCCG
GCCGCTTGGGTGGAGAGGCTATTCGGCTATGACTGGGCACAACAGACAATCGGCTGCTCTGATGCCGCCG
TGTTCCGGCTGTCAGCGCAGGGGCGCCCGGTTCTTTTTGTCAAGACCGACCTGTCCGGTGCCCTGAATGA
ACTGCAAGACGAGGCAGCGCGGCTATCGTGGCTGGCCACGACGGGCGTTCCTTGCGCAGCTGTGCTCGAC
GTTGTCACTGAAGCGGGAAGGGACTGGCTGCTATTGGGCGAAGTGCCGGGGCAGGATCTCCTGTCATCTC
ACCTTGCTCCTGCCGAGAAAGTATCCATCATGGCTGATGCAATGCGGCGGCTGCATACGCTTGATCCGGC
TACCTGCCCATTCGACCACCAAGCGAAACATCGCATCGAGCGAGCACGTACTCGGATGGAAGCCGGTCTT
GTCGATCAGGATGATCTGGACGAAGAGCATCAGGGGCTCGCGCCAGCCGAACTGTTCGCCAGGCTCAAGG
CGAGCATGCCCGACGGCGAGGATCTCGTCGTGACCCATGGCGATGCCTGCTTGCCGAATATCATGGTGGA
AAATGGCCGCTTTTCTGGATTCATCGACTGTGGCCGGCTGGGTGTGGCGGACCGCTATCAGGACATAGCG
TTGGCTACCCGTGATATTGCTGAAGAGCTTGGCGGCGAATGGGCTGACCGCTTCCTCGTGCTTTACGGTA
TCGCCGCTCCCGATTCGCAGCGCATCGCCTTCTATCGCCTTCTTGACGAGTTCTTCTGAGCGGGACTCTG
GGGTTCGAAATGACCGACCAAGCGACGCCCAACCTGCCATCACGAGATTTCGATTCCACCGCCGCCTTCT
ATGAAAGGTTGGGCTTCGGAATCGTTTTCCGGGACGCCGGCTGGATGATCCTCCAGCGCGGGGATCTCAT
GCTGGAGTTCTTCGCCCACCCTAGGGGGAGGCTAACTGAAACACGGAAGGAGACAATACCGGAAGGAACC
CGCGCTATGACGGCAATAAAAAGACAGAATAAAACGCACGGTGTTGGGTCGTTTGTTCATAAACGCGGGG
TTCGGTCCCAGGGCTGGCACTCTGTCGATACCCCACCGAGACCCCATTGGGGCCAATACGCCCGCGTTTC
TTCCTTTTCCCCACCCCACCCCCCAAGTTCGGGTGAAGGCCCAGGGCTCGCAGCCAACGTCGGGGCGGCA
GGCCCTGCCATAGCCTCAGGTTACTCATATATACTTTAGATTGATTTAAAACTTCATTTTTAATTTAAAA
GGATCTAGGTGAAGATCCTTTTTGATAATCTCATGACCAAAATCCCTTAACGTGAGTTTTCGTTCCACTG
AGCGTCAGACCCCGTAGAAAAGATCAAAGGATCTTCTTGAGATCCTTTTTTTCTGCGCGTAATCTGCTGC
TTGCAAACAAAAAAACCACCGCTACCAGCGGTGGTTTGTTTGCCGGATCAAGAGCTACCAACTCTTTTTC
CGAAGGTAACTGGCTTCAGCAGAGCGCAGATACCAAATACTGTTCTTCTAGTGTAGCCGTAGTTAGGCCA
CCACTTCAAGAACTCTGTAGCACCGCCTACATACCTCGCTCTGCTAATCCTGTTACCAGTGGCTGCTGCC
AGTGGCGATAAGTCGTGTCTTACCGGGTTGGACTCAAGACGATAGTTACCGGATAAGGCGCAGCGGTCGG
GCTGAACGGGGGGTTCGTGCACACAGCCCAGCTTGGAGCGAACGACCTACACCGAACTGAGATACCTACA
GCGTGAGCTATGAGAAAGCGCCACGCTTCCCGAAGGGAGAAAGGCGGACAGGTATCCGGTAAGCGGCAGG
GTCGGAACAGGAGAGCGCACGAGGGAGCTTCCAGGGGGAAACGCCTGGTATCTTTATAGTCCTGTCGGGT
TTCGCCACCTCTGACTTGAGCGTCGATTTTTGTGATGCTCGTCAGGGGGGCGGAGCCTATGGAAAAACGC
CAGCAACGCGGCCTTTTTACGGTTCCTGGCCTTTTGCTGGCCTTTTGCTCACATGTTCTTTCCTGCGTTA
TCCCCTGA
