>Addgene plasmid #55953 | mPlum-CAF1-C-10 | depositor partial sequence | sequence record 86858 | insert sequence
ACGTCAGATCCGCTAGCGCTACCGGTGGCTACCATGGTGAGCAAGGGCGAGGAGGTCATCAAGGAGTTCA
TGCGCTTCAAGGAGCACATGGAGGGCTCCGTGAACGGCCACGAGTTCGAGATCGAGGGCGAGGGCGAGGG
CCGCCCCTACGAGGGCACCCAGACCGCCAGGCTGAAGGTGACCAAGGGTGGCCCCCTGCCCTTCGCCTGG
GACATCCTGTCCCCTCAGATCATGTACGGCTCCAAGGCCTACGTGAAGCACCCCGCCGACATCCCCGACT
ACTTGAAGCTGTCCTTCCCCGAGGGCTTCAAGTGGGAGCGCGTGATGAACTTCGAGGACGGCGGCGTGGT
GACCGTGACCCAGGACTCCTCCCTGCAGGACGGCGAGTTCATCTACAAGGTGAAGGTGCGCGGCACCAAC
TTCCCCTCCGACGGCCCCGTAATGCAGAAGAAGACCATGGGCTGGGAGGCCTCCTCCGAGCGGATGTACC
CCGAGGACGGCGCCCTGAAGGGCGAGATGAAGATGAGGCTGAGGCTGAAGGACGGCGGCCACTACGACGC
CGAGGTCAAGACCACCTACATGGCCAAGAAGCCCGTGCAGCTGCCCGGCGCCTACAAGACCGACATCAAG
CTGGACATCACCTCCCACAACGAGGACTACACCATCGTGGAACAGTACGAGCGCGCCGAGGGCCGCCACT
CCACCGGCGCCTCCGGACTCAGATCTGGCAGCGGTGGAGGCTTGGAGGAGCCGGAGGCCGCGACGCGGAC
AGCCGCGGCCGTGGATTGCAAAGACAGACCCGGGTTCCCAGTGAAGAGGTTAATACAAGCCCGCTTGCCC
TTCAAACGCCTGAACCTTGTTCCCAAGGAGAAAGTTGAGGAAGACACATCACCAAAAGCAGCTGTGGAAA
GCAAAGTCCCGGATCTACAATTGTCTTTGGGCACTTTTGAAAGCCAGTGTCACACAGGCTCTCACGTAGG
CTTGAGTACAAAGTTGGTCGGTGGCCAGGGCCCCATTGATAGCTTCTTGAGGGCAACAATCAAGCCAGTA
CCGAGTGTGGTCATTATCGACCTGACGGAGAACTGCAGTGACATTCCAGACAGCCCTGAGGGCCACAGTG
AACTAAGTCCTGACACTGCTGGTGTGGTCACCACAGTGGAAGGAGCTGCCAAGCAGCAGGAGCACTCTGC
AGCAGAGCTGTGTCTCCTAGAGACCCCTTCAGACATCACTTGTCACATGGAAGAGGAGCCTGGGAGTCCA
GGAGACCCAAAGAGGACGGGTGACTGTCAGGCTGGTTCACTACAGAGCTGTCCGGAGCTGACCCCAGGTT
CTAGGACATGCCCCACCAAGGAGTTATCAAGCTGGAGCAAGGCAGGGGATCTCCTATTTATAGAGAAAGT
GCCTGTGGTGGTGCTAGAGGACATCCTGGCCACTAAGCCCTCCATTGCCTCTCTTCCCATGATGTCCCTG
GATAGGAGTGTCACTTCAGAGAGTGAAATACTGGAGTCCTGCCCCGAGGATGACTCCATACTGAGCCACT
CCTCCACCAACTCCTCTTCTCCAACCAGCTCTCCTGAGGGACCATCCACACCCCCAGAACATCGGGGTGG
GAGAAGCTCCCCCTCCACCCCAGCCTGCAGAGTTGCCAAGAACTTTGTCAAAGGCTCCACAGAGAAGGGC
AGGAGCAAACTGCACAGAGATAGAGAACAGCAGAGGGAAGAGAAGGAAAAGCTGAGGGAAGAGATACGAC
GAGCCAAGGAGGAGGCACGGAAGAAGAAGGAGGAGGAGAAGGAGCTGAAGGAAAAGGAGCGGAGGGAAAA
GCGGGAGAAAGATGAGAAGGAGAAGGCGGAGAAGCAGCGGCTAAAGGAGGAAAAACGCAAGGAGCGGCAG
GAAGCTCTGGAGGCTAAACTGGAGGAGAAGAGGAAGAAGGAGGAAGAGAAGCGGTTACGGGAGGAAGAGA
AGCGGTTACGGGAAGAAGAGAAGCGCATTAAGGCAGAAAAGGCAGAGATCACTCGATTCTTCCAGAAACC
GAAGACTCCGCAGGCTCCCAAGACCCTGGCCGGTTCCTGTGGTAAGTTTGCCCCCTTTGAAATCAAAGAA
CACATGGTGCTGGCTCCACGGTGCCGAGCTGCCTTGGATCAAGACCTGTGCGATCAGCTGGACCAGCTCC
TGCAGCAGCAGAGTGTGGCAAGCACCTTCCTCAGTGACCTAAAAAGCCGGCTGCCCTTGAGATCGGGGCC
CACCCGGGTCTGTGGCCATGACACAGACATCATGAACAGGGATGTGGTCATTGTGGAGAGCAGCAAGGTG
GACGGTGTGTCTGAAAGGAAGAAGTTTGGCCGCATGAAGCTTCTGCAGTTCTCAGAGAACCACCGGCCAG
CATACTGGGGGACGTGGAACAAGAAGACAGCCATCATCCGCCCCCGGAACCCCTGGGCCCAGGACAAAGA
CCTTCTTGACTATGAGGTAGACAGTGACGATGAGTGGGAAGAGGAGGAACCTGGGGAGTCTTTGTCCCAC
AGTGAGGGGGATGAGGATGACGATGTGGGGGAAGATGAGGATGAGGACGATGGCTTCTTTGTGCCCCATG
GGTACTTATCTGAAGATGAAGGCGTGACTGAGGAGTGTGCAGACCCTGAGAACCACAAAGTACACCAGAA
GCTGAAGGCCAAGGAGTGGGATGAGCTCCTAGCCAAGGGCAAGCGCTTTCGTGTGCTGCAGCCTGTGCAC
GTGGGATGTGTATGGGCATCAGAGGCAGCCAACTGCACGAGTTCCGACTTGAAGCTGCTGCAGCAGTTCA
CTGCATGCCTGCTGGATGTGGCATCCCCTGATGAGCCAGAACCCGGGGCCTCCAGGAGGGAAAAGAGGGA
CCAGCATATCCTGGCCCAGTTGCTTCCGCTGCTACATGGCAATGTGAATGGGAGCAAGGTGATCATCCAT
GAATTCCAGGAGCAATGCCGCAGGGGCCTGCTGACCCTTCCAAGTCCCACCCCACACCTGCAGATGCCCA
ACTTGGAGGATGCTGTTGCTGTGCCATCCAAGGCCAGGCTGAAGCGCCTTATCTCTGAGAACTCTGCCTA
TGAGAAGCGGCCCAACTTCCGTATGTGCTGGTATGTGCACCCAGAGGTGCTCAAGAGCTTTGGCCAGGAG
TGCCTGCCAGTGCCCTGCCAGTGGACCTACATCACCACCATGCCCTCAGCACCCAGGGAAGACAGTGGCA
GTGCTTCTACTGAGGGGCCTGGCCAGAGCACACCTATGCTACTCAAGCGGAAGCCAGCGGCCACCATGTG
CATCACGCAGTTTATGAAGAAGCGGCGCTATGATGGACAGGTTGGGTCTGGGGACATGGATGGCTTCCAG
GCAGACACAGAAGAGGATGAAGAGGATGACACAGACTGTATGATCATAGATGTGCCAGATGTTGGGAGTG
ACGTGTCAGAAGCTCCCATACCTGCTCCCACACTTTGCAAGTGAGGATCCACCGGATCTAGATAACTGAT
CATAATCAGCCATACCACATT
