>Addgene plasmid #55953 | mPlum-CAF1-C-10 | addgene partial sequence | sequence record 164087 | DsRed1-C 5'-AGCTGGACATCACCTCCCACAACG-3'
GTACGAGCGCGCCGAGGGCCGCCACTCCACCGGCGCCTCCGGACTCAGATCTGGCAGCGGTGGAGGCTTG
GAGGAGCCGGAGGCCGCGACGCGGACAGCCGCGGCCGTGGATTGCAAAGACAGACCCGGGTTCCCAGTGA
AGAGGTTAATACAAGCCCGCTTGCCCTTCAAACGCCTGAACCTTGTTCCCAAGGAGAAAGTTGAGGAAGA
CACATCACCAAAAGCAGCTGTGGAAAGCAAAGTCCCGGATCTACAATTGTCTTTGGGCACTTTTGAAAGC
CAGTGTCACACAGGCTCTCACGTAGGCTTGAGTACAAAGTTGGTCGGTGGCCAGGGCCCCATTGATAGCT
TCTTGAGGGCAACAATCAAGCCAGTACCGAGTGTGGTCATTATCGACCTGACGGAGAACTGCAGTGACAT
TCCAGACAGCCCTGAGGGCCACAGTGAACTAAGTCCTGACACTGCTGGTGTGGTCACCACAGTGGAAGGA
GCTGCCAAGCAGCAGGAGCACTCTGCAGCAGAGCTGTGTCTCCTAGAGACCCCTTCAGACATCACTTGTC
ACATGGAAGAGGAGCCTGGGAGTCCAGGAGACCCAAAGAGGACGGGTGACTGTCAGGCTGGTTCACTACA
GAGCTGTCCGGAGCTGACCCCAGGTTCTAGGACATGCCCCACCAAGGAGTTATCAAGCTGGAGCAAGGCA
GGGGATCTCCTATTTATAGAGAA
